>Addgene plasmid #44833 | pUASP Flag Rab32 WT | addgene partial sequence | sequence record 62851 | pUASp-5 5'-GGCAAGGGTCGAGTCGATAG-3'
CTTAAATTCAGTGCACGTTTGCTTGTTGAGAGGAAAGGTTGTGTGCGGACGAATTTTTTTTTGAAAACCG
GTGATAGAGCCTGAACCAGAAAAGATAAAAGAAGGCTATACCAGTGGGAGTACACAAACAGAGTAAGTTT
GAATAGTAAAAAAAATCATTTATGTAAACAATAACGTGACTGTGCGTTAGGTCCTGTTCATTGGTACCCG
CCCGGGGATCAGATCCGCGGCCGCGCCACCATGGATTACAAGGATGACGACGATAAGAGATCTCGAGCTC
AAGCTTCGAATTCTGCAGTCGACGGTACCGCGGGCCCGGGATCATCAACAAGTTTGTACAAAAAAGCAGG
CTTAATGACACTAAGATCCAAAGCCATCATGACATCCACCAGCGATAAGCGCGAGCATCTGTACAAGATT
CTAGTCATTGGTGAACTGGGCACCGGCAAGACGTCCTTCATTAAGCGCTATGTGCACCAGTTCTTCAGCC
AGAACTACAGGGCCACCATCGGCGTGGACTTCGCCCTGAAAGTGCTGCAGTGGGACGCCAATACGATAGT
GCGCCTCCAGCTGTGGGATATCGCCGGTCAGGAGAGGTTTGGCAACATGACCCGTGTCTACTACAAGGAG
GCGGTGGGCGCGTTCATCGTTTTTGATGTGACTCGCAGTGGGACTTTCGATTGCGTGAGCAAGTGGAAGG
AAGATCTAGACTCCAAGGTGCAGCTGCCGGACGGCAGTCCCATTCCGTGCATCCTGCTGGCCAATAAATG
CGACCAGGAAAAGCAGGGCATCATAACGCAGCCCGAGAAGATGGATGAGTATGTGAGGGAGAACGGATTT
GCCGGTTGGTTTGAGACATCCGCCAAGGAGAATATCAACATC
