[The description below was written by a language model from this plasmid's Addgene catalogue record.]
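Description:
pUASP Flag Rab32 WT is a Drosophila expression plasmid built on the pUASP backbone (about 9.9 kb without the insert) and carrying the wild-type coding sequence of Drosophila melanogaster Rab32, a small Rab-family GTPase also known by names such as lightoid (ltd) and Rab-RP1. The open reading frame was introduced by Gateway recombination and is fused at its N terminus to a Flag epitope, which allows the protein to be detected or immunoprecipitated with anti-Flag antibodies without a Rab32-specific reagent. In bacteria the plasmid is selected with ampicillin; the copy number is recorded as unknown, and the record gives no feature table, so the replication origin and other backbone elements are not itemised.

As a UASp-type vector, the construct is designed for the GAL4/UAS binary system: the tagged Rab32 is placed downstream of GAL4-responsive upstream activating sequences, so it is expressed only in cells or tissues that supply GAL4 from a driver line or co-transfected plasmid. UASp vectors are generally known as P-element-based transformation vectors whose promoter arrangement supports expression in the female germline as well as in somatic tissues, though the record itself does not list the transposon ends, the fly transformation marker or the exact promoter composition. The "WT" designation implies that it serves as the unmutated reference form, for example alongside activity-altering Rab mutants, but no such variants are described here. Typical uses supported by the record are generating transgenic flies or transfecting insect cells for controlled, tissue-specific expression of Flag-tagged Rab32, to study its localisation, interaction partners and role in membrane trafficking.
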