Addgene plasmid #44833: pUASP Flag Rab32 WT
Depositing lab: Matthew Scott. Depositing organization: Stanford University.
Backbone
  Vector backbone: pUASP
  Backbone size w/o insert (bp): 9939
  Vector type: Insect Expression ; Drosophila
Growth in bacteria
  Bacterial resistance: Ampicillin, 100 μg/mL
  Growth temperature: 37°C
  Growth strain: DH5alpha
  Copy number: Unknown
Gene/Insert
  Gene/Insert name: Rab32
  Species: D. melanogaster (fly)
  GenBank ID: NP_724763.1
  Entrez Gene: Rab32 (a.k.a. Dmel_CG8024, 24652026, 24652028, A1Z7S1, CG8024, DRABR1, DmRab32, Dmel\CG8024, DrabRP1, Ltd, RAB-RP1, RAB7L, Rab-RP1, Rab-RP1/CG8024, Rab-r1, Rab32/RP1, Rab7L1, RabRP1, anon-WO0118547.106, beck, ltd, rab32)
  Tag / fusion protein: Flag (N terminal on insert)
  Cloning method: Gateway Cloning
  Sequencing primers: 5′ pUASp-5; 3′ pUASp-3
Terms and licenses: Academic/Nonprofit Terms; Industry Terms: Not Available to Industry
How to cite: pUASP Flag Rab32 WT was a gift from Matthew Scott (Addgene plasmid # 44833 ; http://n2t.net/addgene:44833 ; RRID:Addgene_44833)
